Addgene plasmid #29609: pcDNA 3.2-FUS-1-526aa-V5
Depositing lab: Aaron Gitler. Publication: Molecular determinants and genetic modifiers of aggregation and toxicity for the ALS disease protein FUS/TLS. Sun Z, Diaz Z, Fang X, Hart MP, Chesi A, Shorter J, Gitler AD. PLoS Biol. 2011 Apr;9(4):e1000614. doi: 10.1371/journal.pbio.1000614. Epub 2011 Apr 26. PubMed 21541367.
Backbone
  Vector backbone: pcDNA3.2/V5-DEST
  Backbone size w/o insert (bp): 7711
  Vector type: Mammalian Expression
  Selectable markers: Neomycin (select with G418)
Growth in bacteria
  Bacterial resistance: Ampicillin, 100 μg/mL
  Growth temperature: 37°C
  Growth strain: DH5alpha
  Copy number: High Copy
Gene/Insert
  Gene/Insert name: FUS (alt names: TLS; fused in sarcoma; translocated in liposarcoma)
  Species: H. sapiens (human)
  Insert size (bp): 1578
  Entrez Gene: FUS (a.k.a. ALS6, ETM4, FUS1, HNRNPP2, POMP75, TLS, altFUS)
  Tag / fusion protein: V5 (C terminal on insert)
  Cloning method: Gateway Cloning
  Sequencing primers: 5′ n/a
Terms and licenses: Academic/Nonprofit Terms; Industry Terms: Not Available to Industry
How to cite: pcDNA 3.2-FUS-1-526aa-V5 was a gift from Aaron Gitler (Addgene plasmid # 29609 ; http://n2t.net/addgene:29609 ; RRID:Addgene_29609)
