[The description below was written by a language model from this plasmid's Addgene catalogue record and pLannotate feature annotations shown in this document.]
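Description:
pcDNA 3.2-FUS-1-526aa-V5 is a mammalian expression plasmid built on the pcDNA3.2/V5-DEST Gateway destination backbone. It carries the human FUS (TLS, fused in sarcoma) coding sequence for residues 1–526, an insert of 1,578 bp. The open reading frame was introduced by Gateway recombination, so it is flanked by attB1 and attB2 sites. Because the attB2 site lies between FUS and the vector-encoded V5 epitope, the protein is made with a C-terminal V5 tag that can be detected with anti-V5 antibodies. Transcription is driven by the human cytomegalovirus immediate-early enhancer and promoter and terminated by the HSV thymidine kinase polyadenylation signal. A T7 promoter upstream of attB1 also allows in vitro transcription. The sequenced record is 7,083 nt, shorter than the listed empty backbone size. This is expected, because recombination replaces the destination vector's Gateway cassette with the insert.

In E. coli the plasmid is maintained at high copy through a ColE1/pUC-type origin and selected with ampicillin via the β-lactamase gene; an f1 origin is also present. For selection in mammalian cells, an SV40 early promoter drives the neomycin phosphotransferase gene, followed by an SV40 poly(A) signal, conferring G418 resistance. Several short annotations (a truncated HIV-1 LTR fragment, bGH poly(A), ble, lacI and bom fragments) appear to be backbone remnants or partial database matches rather than functional elements. The associated publication studies the determinants and genetic modifiers of aggregation and toxicity of FUS/TLS, a protein implicated in amyotrophic lateral sclerosis. This suggests the construct is used to express tagged FUS in cultured mammalian cells for that kind of work.
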