Features (pLannotate 1.2.2; 23 found; start..end, strand, type, name):
      1..380     +  enhancer       CMV enhancer: human cytomegalovirus immediate early enhancer
    381..584     +  promoter       CMV promoter: human cytomegalovirus (CMV) immediate early promoter
    580..613     +  LTR            5' LTR (truncated) (fragment): truncated 5' long terminal repeat (LTR) from HIV-1
    629..647     +  promoter       T7 promoter: promoter for bacteriophage T7 RNA polymerase
    677..701     +  protein_bind   attB1: mutant version of attB; recombination site for the Gateway® BP reaction BP Clonase™
    707..2284    +  CDS            FUS: FUS_HUMAN - Also known as TLS. Experimental evidence at protein level: Swiss-Prot protein existence level 1. DNA/RNA-binding protein that plays a role in various cellular processes such as transcription regulation, RNA splicing, RNA transport, DNA repair and damage response (PubMed:27731383). Binds to nascent pre-mRNAs and acts as a molecular mediator between RNA polymerase II and U1 small nuclear ribonucleoprotein thereby coupling transcription and splicing (PubMed:26124092). Binds also its own pre- mRNA and autoregulates its expression; this autoregulation mechanism is mediated by non-sense-
   2289..2313    -  protein_bind   attB2: mutant version of attB; recombination site for the Gateway® BP reaction BP Clonase™
   2339..2380    +  CDS            V5 tag: epitope tag from simian virus 5
   2464..2512    +  polyA_signal   HSV TK poly(A) signal: herpes simplex virus thymidine kinase polyadenylation signal (Cole and Stacy, 1985)
   2603..2619    -  polyA_signal   bGH poly(A) signal (fragment): bovine growth hormone polyadenylation signal
   2714..3142    +  rep_origin     f1 ori (sequence partly withheld): f1 bacteriophage origin of replication; arrow indicates direction of (+) strand synthesis
   3156..3485    +  promoter       SV40 promoter: SV40 enhancer and early promoter
   3552..4343    +  CDS            neo: KKA2_KLEPN - Also known as kan, nptII. Experimental evidence at protein level: Swiss-Prot protein existence level 1. Resistance to kanamycin, neomycin, paromomycin, ribostamycin, butirosin and gentamicin B. From Klebsiella pneumoniae.
   4369..4527    +  CDS            ble (fragment): BLE_KLEPN - Experimental evidence at protein level: Swiss-Prot protein existence level 1. Binding protein with a strong affinity to the bleomycin family of antibiotics. Binds to CL990; an antimitotic-antibiotic compound. From Klebsiella pneumoniae.
   4522..4643    +  polyA_signal   SV40 poly(A) signal: SV40 polyadenylation signal
   4716..4732    -  protein_bind   lac operator: The lac repressor binds to the lac operator to inhibit transcription in E. coli. This inhibition can be relieved by adding lactose or isopropyl-β-D-thiogalactopyranoside (IPTG). lac repressor encoded by lacI
   4740..4770    -  promoter       lac promoter: promoter for the E. coli lac operon
   4785..4806    -  protein_bind   CAP binding site: CAP binding activates transcription in the presence of cAMP. E. coli catabolite activator protein
   4819..4911    -  CDS            lacI (fragment): lac repressor; lacI; The lac repressor binds to the lac operator to inhibit transcription in E. coli. This inhibition can be relieved by adding lactose or isopropyl-β-D-thiogalactopyranoside (IPTG).
   5094..5682    -  rep_origin     ori: high-copy-number ColE1/pMB1/pBR322/pUC origin of replication
   5853..6713    -  CDS            AmpR: β-lactamase; bla; confers resistance to ampicillin, carbenicillin, and related antibiotics
   6714..6818    -  promoter       AmpR promoter: bla
   6877..6929    -  misc_feature   bom (fragment): basis of mobility region from pBR322
>Addgene plasmid #29609 | pcDNA 3.2-FUS-1-526aa-V5 | addgene full sequence | sequence record 170451 | Addgene NGS Result
GACATTGATTATTGACTAGTTATTAATAGTAATCAATTACGGGGTCATTAGTTCATAGCCCATATATGGA
GTTCCGCGTTACATAACTTACGGTAAATGGCCCGCCTGGCTGACCGCCCAACGACCCCCGCCCATTGACG
TCAATAATGACGTATGTTCCCATAGTAACGCCAATAGGGACTTTCCATTGACGTCAATGGGTGGAGTATT
TACGGTAAACTGCCCACTTGGCAGTACATCAAGTGTATCATATGCCAAGTACGCCCCCTATTGACGTCAA
TGACGGTAAATGGCCCGCCTGGCATTATGCCCAGTACATGACCTTATGGGACTTTCCTACTTGGCAGTAC
ATCTACGTATTAGTCATCGCTATTACCATGGTGATGCGGTTTTGGCAGTACATCAATGGGCGTGGATAGC
GGTTTGACTCACGGGGATTTCCAAGTCTCCACCCCATTGACGTCAATGGGAGTTTGTTTTGGCACCAAAA
TCAACGGGACTTTCCAAAATGTCGTAACAACTCCGCCCCATTGACGCAAATGGGCGGTAGGCGTGTACGG
TGGGAGGTCTATATAAGCAGAGCTCTCTGGCTAACTAGAGAACCCACTGCTTACTGGCTTATCGAAATTA
ATACGACTCACTATAGGGAGACCCAAGCTGGCTAGTTAAGCTATCAACAAGTTTGTACAAAAAAGCAGGC
TCCACCATGGCCTCAAACGATTATACCCAACAAGCAACCCAAAGCTATGGGGCCTACCCCACCCAGCCCG
GGCAGGGCTATTCCCAGCAGAGCAGTCAGCCCTACGGACAGCAGAGTTACAGTGGTTATAGCCAGTCCAC
GGACACTTCAGGCTATGGCCAGAGCAGCTATTCTTCTTATGGCCAGAGCCAGAACACAGGCTATGGAACT
CAGTCAACTCCCCAGGGATATGGCTCGACTGGCGGCTATGGCAGTAGCCAGAGCTCCCAATCGTCTTACG
GGCAGCAGTCCTCCTATCCTGGCTATGGCCAGCAGCCAGCTCCCAGCAGCACCTCGGGAAGTTACGGTAG
CAGTTCTCAGAGCAGCAGCTATGGGCAGCCCCAGAGTGGGAGCTACAGCCAGCAGCCTAGCTATGGTGGA
CAGCAGCAAAGCTATGGACAGCAGCAAAGCTATAATCCCCCTCAGGGCTATGGACAGCAGAACCAGTACA
ACAGCAGCAGTGGTGGTGGAGGTGGAGGTGGAGGTGGAGGTAACTATGGCCAAGATCAATCCTCCATGAG
TAGTGGTGGTGGCAGTGGTGGCGGTTATGGCAATCAAGACCAGAGTGGTGGAGGTGGCAGCGGTGGCTAT
GGACAGCAGGACCGTGGAGGCCGCGGCAGGGGTGGCAGTGGTGGCGGCGGCGGCGGCGGCGGTGGTGGTT
ACAACCGCAGCAGTGGTGGCTATGAACCCAGAGGTCGTGGAGGTGGCCGTGGAGGCAGAGGTGGCATGGG
CGGAAGTGACCGTGGTGGCTTCAATAAATTTGGTGGCCCTCGGGACCAAGGATCACGTCATGACTCCGAA
CAGGATAATTCAGACAACAACACCATCTTTGTGCAAGGCCTGGGTGAGAATGTTACAATTGAGTCTGTGG
CTGATTACTTCAAGCAGATTGGTATTATTAAGACAAACAAGAAAACGGGACAGCCCATGATTAATTTGTA
CACAGACAGGGAAACTGGCAAGCTGAAGGGAGAGGCAACGGTCTCTTTTGATGACCCACCTTCAGCTAAA
GCAGCTATTGACTGGTTTGATGGTAAAGAATTCTCCGGAAATCCTATCAAGGTCTCATTTGCTACTCGCC
GGGCAGACTTTAATCGGGGTGGTGGCAATGGTCGTGGAGGCCGAGGGCGAGGAGGACCCATGGGCCGTGG
AGGCTATGGAGGTGGTGGCAGTGGTGGTGGTGGCCGAGGAGGATTTCCCAGTGGAGGTGGTGGCGGTGGA
GGACAGCAGCGAGCTGGTGACTGGAAGTGTCCTAATCCCACCTGTGAGAATATGAACTTCTCTTGGAGGA
ATGAATGCAACCAGTGTAAGGCCCCTAAACCAGATGGCCCAGGAGGGGGACCAGGTGGCTCTCACATGGG
GGGTAACTACGGGGATGATCGTCGTGGTGGCAGAGGAGGCTATGATCGAGGCGGCTACCGGGGCCGCGGC
GGGGACCGTGGAGGCTTCCGAGGGGGCCGGGGTGGTGGGGACAGAGGTGGCTTTGGCCCTGGCAAGATGG
ATTCCAGGGGTGAGCACAGACAGGATCGCAGGGAGAGGCCGTATTTGGACCCAGCTTTCTTGTACAAAGT
GGTTGATCTAGAGGGCCCGCGGTTCGAAGGTAAGCCTATCCCTAACCCTCTCCTCGGTCTCGATTCTACG
CGTACCGGTTAGTAATGAGTTTAAACGGGGGAGGCTAACTGAAACACGGAAGGAGACAATACCGGAAGGA
ACCCGCGCTATGACGGCAATAAAAAGACAGAATAAAACGCACGGGTGTTGGGTCGTTTGTTCATAAACGC
GGGGTTCGGTCCCAGGGCTGGCACTCTGTCGATACCCCACCGAGACCCCATTGGGGCCAATACGCCCGCG
TTTCTTCCTTTTCCCCACCCCACCCCCCAAGTTCGGGTGAAGGCCCAGGGCTCGCAGCCAACGTCGGGGC
GGCAGGCCCTGCCATAGCAGATCTGCGCAGCTGGGGCTCTAGGGGGTATCCCC
[124 nt withheld, positions 2714-2837]
C
[91 nt withheld, positions 2839-2929]
A
[49 nt withheld, positions 2931-2979]
CCTTTGACGTTGGAGTCCACGTTCTTT
[37 nt withheld, positions 3007-3043]
ACCCTATCTCGGTCTATTCTTTTGATTTATAAGGGATTTTGCCGATTTCGGCCTATTGGTTAAAAAATGA
GCTGATTTAACAAAAATTTAACGCGAATTAATTCTGTGGAATGTGTGTCAGTTAGGGTGTGGAAAGTCCC
CAGGCTCCCCAGCAGGCAGAAGTATGCAAAGCATGCATCTCAATTAGTCAGCAACCAGGTGTGGAAAGTC
CCCAGGCTCCCCAGCAGGCAGAAGTATGCAAAGCATGCATCTCAATTAGTCAGCAACCATAGTCCCGCCC
CTAACTCCGCCCATCCCGCCCCTAACTCCGCCCAGTTCCGCCCATTCTCCGCCCCATGGCTGACTAATTT
TTTTTATTTATGCAGAGGCCGAGGCCGCCTCTGCCTCTGAGCTATTCCAGAAGTAGTGAGGAGGCTTTTT
TGGAGGCCTAGGCTTTTGCAAAAAGCTCCCGGGAGCTTGTATATCCATTTTCGGATCTGATCAAGAGACA
GGATGAGGATCGTTTCGCATGATTGAACAAGATGGATTGCACGCAGGTTCTCCGGCCGCTTGGGTGGAGA
GGCTATTCGGCTATGACTGGGCACAACAGACAATCGGCTGCTCTGATGCCGCCGTGTTCCGGCTGTCAGC
GCAGGGGCGCCCGGTTCTTTTTGTCAAGACCGACCTGTCCGGTGCCCTGAATGAACTGCAGGACGAGGCA
GCGCGGCTATCGTGGCTGGCCACGACGGGCGTTCCTTGCGCAGCTGTGCTCGACGTTGTCACTGAAGCGG
GAAGGGACTGGCTGCTATTGGGCGAAGTGCCGGGGCAGGATCTCCTGTCATCTCACCTTGCTCCTGCCGA
GAAAGTATCCATCATGGCTGATGCAATGCGGCGGCTGCATACGCTTGATCCGGCTACCTGCCCATTCGAC
CACCAAGCGAAACATCGCATCGAGCGAGCACGTACTCGGATGGAAGCCGGTCTTGTCGATCAGGATGATC
TGGACGAAGAGCATCAGGGGCTCGCGCCAGCCGAACTGTTCGCCAGGCTCAAGGCGCGCATGCCCGACGG
CGAGGATCTCGTCGTGACCCATGGCGATGCCTGCTTGCCGAATATCATGGTGGAAAATGGCCGCTTTTCT
GGATTCATCGACTGTGGCCGGCTGGGTGTGGCGGACCGCTATCAGGACATAGCGTTGGCTACCCGTGATA
TTGCTGAAGAGCTTGGCGGCGAATGGGCTGACCGCTTCCTCGTGCTTTACGGTATCGCCGCTCCCGATTC
GCAGCGCATCGCCTTCTATCGCCTTCTTGACGAGTTCTTCTGAGCGGGACTCTGGGGTTCGCGAAATGAC
CGACCAAGCGACGCCCAACCTGCCATCACGAGATTTCGATTCCACCGCCGCCTTCTATGAAAGGTTGGGC
TTCGGAATCGTTTTCCGGGACGCCGGCTGGATGATCCTCCAGCGCGGGGATCTCATGCTGGAGTTCTTCG
CCCACCCCAACTTGTTTATTGCAGCTTATAATGGTTACAAATAAAGCAATAGCATCACAAATTTCACAAA
TAAAGCATTTTTTTCACTGCATTCTAGTTGTGGTTTGTCCAAACTCATCAATGTATCTTATCATGTCTGT
ATACCGTCGACCTCTAGCTAGAGCTTGGCGTAATCATGGTCATAGCTGTTTCCTGTGTGAAATTGTTATC
CGCTCACAATTCCACACAACATACGAGCCGGAAGCATAAAGTGTAAAGCCTGGGGTGCCTAATGAGTGAG
CTAACTCACATTAATTGCGTTGCGCTCACTGCCCGCTTTCCAGTCGGGAAACCTGTCGTGCCAGCTGCAT
TAATGAATCGGCCAACGCGCGGGGAGAGGCGGTTTGCGTATTGGGCGCTCTTCCGCTTCCTCGCTCACTG
ACTCGCTGCGCTCGGTCGTTCGGCTGCGGCGAGCGGTATCAGCTCACTCAAAGGCGGTAATACGGTTATC
CACAGAATCAGGGGATAACGCAGGAAAGAACATGTGAGCAAAAGGCCAGCAAAAGGCCAGGAACCGTAAA
AAGGCCGCGTTGCTGGCGTTTTTCCATAGGCTCCGCCCCCCTGACGAGCATCACAAAAATCGACGCTCAA
GTCAGAGGTGGCGAAACCCGACAGGACTATAAAGATACCAGGCGTTTCCCCCTGGAAGCTCCCTCGTGCG
CTCTCCTGTTCCGACCCTGCCGCTTACCGGATACCTGTCCGCCTTTCTCCCTTCGGGAAGCGTGGCGCTT
TCTCATAGCTCACGCTGTAGGTATCTCAGTTCGGTGTAGGTCGTTCGCTCCAAGCTGGGCTGTGTGCACG
AACCCCCCGTTCAGCCCGACCGCTGCGCCTTATCCGGTAACTATCGTCTTGAGTCCAACCCGGTAAGACA
CGACTTATCGCCACTGGCAGCAGCCACTGGTAACAGGATTAGCAGAGCGAGGTATGTAGGCGGTGCTACA
GAGTTCTTGAAGTGGTGGCCTAACTACGGCTACACTAGAAGAACAGTATTTGGTATCTGCGCTCTGCTGA
AGCCAGTTACCTTCGGAAAAAGAGTTGGTAGCTCTTGATCCGGCAAACAAACCACCGCTGGTAGCGGTGG
TTTTTTTGTTTGCAAGCAGCAGATTACGCGCAGAAAAAAAGGATCTCAAGAAGATCCTTTGATCTTTTCT
ACGGGGTCTGACGCTCAGTGGAACGAAAACTCACGTTAAGGGATTTTGGTCATGAGATTATCAAAAAGGA
TCTTCACCTAGATCCTTTTAAATTAAAAATGAAGTTTTAAATCAATCTAAAGTATATATGAGTAAACTTG
GTCTGACAGTTACCAATGCTTAATCAGTGAGGCACCTATCTCAGCGATCTGTCTATTTCGTTCATCCATA
GTTGCCTGACTCCCCGTCGTGTAGATAACTACGATACGGGAGGGCTTACCATCTGGCCCCAGTGCTGCAA
TGATACCGCGAGACCCACGCTCACCGGCTCCAGATTTATCAGCAATAAACCAGCCAGCCGGAAGGGCCGA
GCGCAGAAGTGGTCCTGCAACTTTATCCGCCTCCATCCAGTCTATTAATTGTTGCCGGGAAGCTAGAGTA
AGTAGTTCGCCAGTTAATAGTTTGCGCAACGTTGTTGCCATTGCTACAGGCATCGTGGTGTCACGCTCGT
CGTTTGGTATGGCTTCATTCAGCTCCGGTTCCCAACGATCAAGGCGAGTTACATGATCCCCCATGTTGTG
CAAAAAAGCGGTTAGCTCCTTCGGTCCTCCGATCGTTGTCAGAAGTAAGTTGGCCGCAGTGTTATCACTC
ATGGTTATGGCAGCACTGCATAATTCTCTTACTGTCATGCCATCCGTAAGATGCTTTTCTGTGACTGGTG
AGTACTCAACCAAGTCATTCTGAGAATAGTGTATGCGGCGACCGAGTTGCTCTTGCCCGGCGTCAATACG
GGATAATACCGCGCCACATAGCAGAACTTTAAAAGTGCTCATCATTGGAAAACGTTCTTCGGGGCGAAAA
CTCTCAAGGATCTTACCGCTGTTGAGATCCAGTTCGATGTAACCCACTCGTGCACCCAACTGATCTTCAG
CATCTTTTACTTTCACCAGCGTTTCTGGGTGAGCAAAAACAGGAAGGCAAAATGCCGCAAAAAAGGGAAT
AAGGGCGACACGGAAATGTTGAATACTCATACTCTTCCTTTTTCAATATTATTGAAGCATTTATCAGGGT
TATTGTCTCATGAGCGGATACATATTTGAATGTATTTAGAAAAATAAACAAATAGGGGTTCCGCGCACAT
TTCCCCGAAAAGTGCCACCTGACGTCGACGGATCGGGAGATCTCCCGATCCCCTATGGTGCACTCTCAGT
ACAATCTGCTCTGATGCCGCATAGTTAAGCCAGTATCTGCTCCCTGCTTGTGTGTTGGAGGTCGCTGAGT
AGTGCGCGAGCAAAATTTAAGCTACAACAAGGCAAGGCTTGACCGACAATTGCATGAAGAATCTGCTTAG
GGTTAGGCGTTTTGCGCTGCTTCGCGATGTACGGGCCAGATATACGCGTT
