>Addgene plasmid #29609 | pcDNA 3.2-FUS-1-526aa-V5 | addgene partial sequence | sequence record 35050 | 29609 with V5-rev
TTTGTACAAGAAAGCTGGGTCCAAATACGGCCTCTCCCTGCGATCCTGTCTGTGCTCACCCCTGGAATCC
ATCTTGCCAGGGCCAAAGCCACCTCTGTCCCCACCACCCCGGCCCCCTCGGAAGCCTCCACGGTCCCCGC
CGCGGCCCCGGTAGCCGCCTCGATCATAGCCTCCTCTGCCACCACGACGATCATCCCCGTAGTTACCCCC
CATGTGAGAGCCACCTGGTCCCCCTCCTGGGCCATCTGGTTTAGGGGCCTTACACTGGTTGCATTCATTC
CTCCAAGAGAAGTTCATATTCTCACAGGTGGGATTAGGACACTTCCAGTCACCAGCTCGCTGCTGTCCTC
CACCGCCACCACCTCCACTGGGAAATCCTCCTCGGCCACCACCACCACTGCCACCACCTCCATAGCCTCC
ACGGCCCATGGGTCCTCCTCGCCCTCGGCCTCCACGACCATTGCCACCACCCCGATTAAAGTCTGCCCGG
CGAGTAGCAAATGAGACCTTGATAGGATTTCCGGAGAATTCTTTACCATCAAACCAGTCAATAGCTGCTT
TAGCTGAAGGTGGGTCATCAAAAGAGACCGTTGCCTCTCCCTTCAGCTTGCCAGTTTCCCTGTCTGTGTA
CAAATTAATCATGGGCTGTCCCGTTTTCTTGTTTGTCTTAATAATACCAATCTGCTTGAAGTAATCAGCC
ACAGACTCAATTGTAACATTCTCACCCAGGCCTTGCACAAAGATGGTGTTGTTGTCTGAATTATCCTGTT
CGGAGTCATGACGTGATCCTTGGTCCCGAGGGCCACCAAATTTATTGAAGCCACCACGGTCACTTCCGCC
CATGCCACCTCTGCCTCCACGGCCACCTCCACGACCTCTGGGTTCATAGCCACCACTGCTG
